Addgene plasmid #211758: px552-U6-gRNA1-CMV-eGFP
Purpose: sgRNA1 targeting Exon 1 of VEGFA gene conserved across mouse, rhesus macaque, and human.
Depositing lab: Glenn Yiu. Depositing organization: University of California, Davis. Publication: CRISPR-based VEGF suppression using paired guide RNAs for treatment of choroidal neovascularization. Chung SH, Sin TN, Dang B, Ngo T, Lo T, Lent-Schochet D, Meleppat RK, Zawadzki RJ, Yiu G. Mol Ther Nucleic Acids. 2022 Apr 27;28:613-622. doi: 10.1016/j.omtn.2022.04.015. eCollection 2022 Jun 14. PubMed 35614998.
Backbone
  Vector backbone: px552
  Backbone manufacturer: (Addgene #60958)
  Modifications to backbone: Replaced the human synapsin (hSyn) promotor with a ubiquitous CMV promotor to drive GFP expression
  Vector type: Mammalian Expression, AAV, CRISPR
Growth in bacteria
  Bacterial resistance: Ampicillin, 100 μg/mL
  Growth temperature: 37°C
  Growth strain: NEB Stable
  Copy number: Unknown
Gene/Insert
  Gene/Insert name: gRNA1 targeting VEGF-A
  gRNA/shRNA sequence: CAGAAAGTTCATGGTTTCGG
  Species: H. sapiens (human), M. musculus (mouse); M. mulatta (rhesus macaque)
  GenBank ID: ENSMMUG00000004577
  Entrez Gene: VEGFA (a.k.a. L-VEGF, MVCD1, VEGF, VPF)
  Promoter: U6
  Cloning method: Restriction Enzyme; 5′ cloning site SapI (unknown if destroyed); 3′ cloning site SapI (unknown if destroyed)
  Sequencing primers: 5′ GAGGGCCTATTTCCCATGAT
Terms and licenses: Academic/Nonprofit Terms; Industry Terms: Not Available to Industry
How to cite: px552-U6-gRNA1-CMV-eGFP was a gift from Glenn Yiu (Addgene plasmid # 211758 ; http://n2t.net/addgene:211758 ; RRID:Addgene_211758)
