[The description below was written by a language model from this plasmid's Addgene catalogue record and pLannotate feature annotations shown in this document.]
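Description:
px552-U6-gRNA1-CMV-eGFP is an AAV transfer plasmid for CRISPR guide RNA delivery to mammalian cells, built on the px552 backbone. It is propagated in E. coli through a high-copy ColE1/pUC-type origin with ampicillin selection (AmpR under its own bla promoter), and it also carries an f1 phage origin. The payload sits between AAV2 inverted terminal repeats, which allow the cassette to be replicated and packaged into recombinant AAV particles when rep/cap and helper functions are supplied in trans. In the sequenced record the 3′ ITR is annotated in full, whereas the 5′ ITR is detected only as short fragments. That may reflect the difficulty of sequencing these hairpin-forming repeats, or a partial deletion; the record does not resolve which.

Two expression units lie between the ITRs. A human U6 RNA polymerase III promoter drives a single guide RNA made up of a spacer, cloned via SapI sites, joined to the Streptococcus pyogenes Cas9 scaffold. The guide targets exon 1 of VEGFA at a site conserved across human, mouse and rhesus macaque. Downstream, a CMV enhancer/promoter, which replaces the neuron-specific human synapsin promoter of the parental vector to give ubiquitous expression, drives EGFP and is terminated by the human growth hormone polyadenylation signal. The EGFP reading frame runs into a fragment annotated as SYNE3, suggesting the reporter is a fusion carrying a nesprin-derived domain rather than free EGFP.

The plasmid encodes no Cas9, so the nuclease must be provided separately. According to the record, the construct is one of a set of guide vectors used to suppress VEGF by CRISPR editing, including paired-guide strategies, in models of choroidal neovascularization, with GFP marking transduced cells.
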