Features (pLannotate 1.2.2; 20 found; start..end, strand, type, name):
     12..39      +  repeat_region  AAV2 ITR (fragment): inverted terminal repeat of adeno-associated virus serotype 2 inverted
     68..95      +  repeat_region  AAV2 ITR (fragment): inverted terminal repeat of adeno-associated virus serotype 2 inverted
    145..385     +  promoter       U6 promoter: RNA polymerase III promoter for human U6 snRNA
    415..490     +  misc_RNA       gRNA scaffold: guide RNA scaffold for the Streptococcus pyogenes CRISPR/Cas9 system
    601..980     +  enhancer       CMV enhancer: human cytomegalovirus immediate early enhancer
    981..1180    +  promoter       CMV promoter: human cytomegalovirus (CMV) immediate early promoter
   1197..1257    +  ncRNA          mir-TAR: Accession: RF00250 - Trans-activation response element (TAR)
   1269..1286    +  misc_feature   MCS (fragment): pUC18/19 multiple cloning site
   1293..2009    +  CDS            EGFP: EGFP is a basic (constitutively fluorescent) green fluorescent protein published in 1996, derived from Aequorea victoria. It is reported to be a rapidly-maturing weak dimer with moderate acid sensitivity.
   2001..2273    +  CDS            SYNE3 (fragment): SYNE3_HUMAN - Also known as C14orf139 From Homo sapiens (Human).
   2275..2304    +  misc_feature   MCS (fragment): pBluescript multiple cloning site
   2326..2802    +  polyA_signal   hGH poly(A) signal: human growth hormone polyadenylation signal
   2842..2982    +  repeat_region  AAV2 ITR: inverted terminal repeat of adeno-associated virus serotype 2 inverted
   2987..3038    -  misc_feature   bom (fragment): basis of mobility region from pBR322
   3057..3512    +  rep_origin     f1 ori (sequence partly withheld): f1 bacteriophage origin of replication; arrow indicates direction of (+) strand synthesis
   3513..3562    -  misc_feature   bom (fragment): basis of mobility region from pBR322
   3664..3699    -  CDS            rop (fragment): Rop protein, which maintains plasmids at low copy number; rop
   3794..3898    +  promoter       AmpR promoter: bla
   3899..4759    +  CDS            AmpR: β-lactamase; bla; confers resistance to ampicillin, carbenicillin, and related antibiotics
   4930..5518    +  rep_origin     ori: high-copy-number ColE1/pMB1/pBR322/pUC origin of replication
>Addgene plasmid #211758 | px552-U6-gRNA1-CMV-eGFP | addgene full sequence | sequence record 421556 | Addgene NGS Result
CCTGCAGGCAGCTGCGCGCTCGCTCGCTCACTGAGGCCGCCCGGGCGTCGGGCGACCTTTGGTCGCCCGG
CCTCAGTGAGCGAGCGAGCGCGCAGAGAGGGAGTGGCCAACTCCATCACTAGGGGTTCCTGCGGCCGCAC
GCGTGAGGGCCTATTTCCCATGATTCCTTCATATTTGCATATACGATACAAGGCTGTTAGAGAGATAATT
GGAATTAATTTGACTGTAAACACAAAGATATTAGTACAAAATACGTGACGTAGAAAGTAATAATTTCTTG
GGTAGTTTGCAGTTTTAAAATTATGTTTTAAAATGGACTATCATATGCTTACCGTAACTTGAAAGTATTT
CGATTTCTTGGCTTTATATATCTTGTGGAAAGGACGAAACACCGCAGAAAGTTCATGGTTTCGGGTTTTA
GAGCTAGAAATAGCAAGTTAAAATAAGGCTAGTCCGTTATCAACTTGAAAAAGTGGCACCGAGTCGGTGC
TTTTTTTCTAGACTGCAGAGGGCCCGGCTTGACCGACAATTGCATGAAGAATCTGCTTAGGGTTAGGCGT
TTTGCGCTGCTTCGCGATGTACGGGCCAGATATACGCGTTGACATTGATTATTGACTAGTTATTAATAGT
AATCAATTACGGGGTCATTAGTTCATAGCCCATATATGGAGTTCCGCGTTACATAACTTACGGTAAATGG
CCCGCCTGGCTGACCGCCCAACGACCCCCGCCCATTGACGTCAATAATGACGTATGTTCCCATAGTAACG
CCAATAGGGACTTTCCATTGACGTCAATGGGTGGAGTATTTACGGTAAACTGCCCACTTGGCAGTACATC
AAGTGTATCATATGCCAAGTACGCCCCCTATTGACGTCAATGACGGTAAATGGCCCGCCTGGCATTATGC
CCAGTACATGACCTTATGGGACTTTCCTACTTGGCAGTACATCTACGTATTAGTCATCGCTATTACCATG
GTGATGCGGTTTTGGCAGTACATCAATGGGCGTGGATAGCGGTTTGACTCACGGGGATTTCCAAGTCTCC
ACCCCATTGACGTCAATGGGAGTTTGTTTTGGCACCAAAATCAACGGGACTTTCCAAAATGTCGTAACAA
CTCCGCCCCATTGACGCAAATGGGCGGTAGGCGTGTACGGTGGGAGGTCTATATAAGCAGCGCGTTTTGC
CTGTACTGGGTCTCTCTGGTTAGACCAGATCTGAGCCTGGGAGCTCTCTGGCTAACTAGGGAACCCACTG
CTTAAGCCGGATCCTCTAGAGTCGACGCCACCATGGTGAGCAAGGGCGAGGAGCTGTTCACCGGGGTGGT
GCCCATCCTGGTCGAGCTGGACGGCGACGTAAACGGCCACAAGTTCAGCGTGTCCGGCGAGGGCGAGGGC
GATGCCACCTACGGCAAGCTGACCCTGAAGTTCATCTGCACCACCGGCAAGCTGCCCGTGCCCTGGCCCA
CCCTCGTGACCACCCTGACCTACGGCGTGCAGTGCTTCAGCCGCTACCCCGACCACATGAAGCAGCACGA
CTTCTTCAAGTCCGCCATGCCCGAAGGCTACGTCCAGGAGCGCACCATCTTCTTCAAGGACGACGGCAAC
TACAAGACCCGCGCCGAGGTGAAGTTCGAGGGCGACACCCTGGTGAACCGCATCGAGCTGAAGGGCATCG
ACTTCAAGGAGGACGGCAACATCCTGGGGCACAAGCTGGAGTACAACTACAACAGCCACAACGTCTATAT
CATGGCCGACAAGCAGAAGAACGGCATCAAGGTGAACTTCAAGATCCGCCACAACATCGAGGACGGCAGC
GTGCAGCTCGCCGACCACTACCAGCAGAACACCCCCATCGGCGACGGCCCCGTGCTGCTGCCCGACAACC
ACTACCTGAGCACCCAGTCCGCCCTGAGCAAAGACCCCAACGAGAAGCGCGATCACATGGTCCTGCTGGA
GTTCGTGACCGCCGCCGGGATCACTCTCGGCATGGACGAGCTGTACAAGTCCGGACTCAGATCTCGAGAG
GAGGAGGAGGAGACAGACAGCAGGATGCCCCACCTCGACAGCCCCGGCAGCTCCCAGCCGAGACGCTCCT
TCCTCTCAAGGGTGATCAGGGCAGCGCTACCGTTGCAGCTGCTTCTGCTGCTGCTGCTGCTCCTGGCCTG
CCTGCTACCTGCCTCTGAAGATGACTACAGCTGCACCCAGGCCAACAACTTTGCCCGATCCTTCTACCCC
ATGCTGCGGTACACCAACGGGCCACCTCCCACCTAGGAATTCGATATCAAGCTTATCGATACCGAGCGCT
GCTCGAGAGATCTACGGGTGGCATCCCTGTGACCCCTCCCCAGTGCCTCTCCTGGCCCTGGAAGTTGCCA
CTCCAGTGCCCACCAGCCTTGTCCTAATAAAATTAAGTTGCATCATTTTGTCTGACTAGGTGTCCTTCTA
TAATATTATGGGGTGGAGGGGGGTGGTATGGAGCAAGGGGCAAGTTGGGAAGACAACCTGTAGGGCCTGC
GGGGTCTATTGGGAACCAAGCTGGAGTGCAGTGGCACAATCTTGGCTCACTGCAATCTCCGCCTCCTGGG
TTCAAGCGATTCTCCTGCCTCAGCCTCCCGAGTTGTTGGGATTCCAGGCATGCATGACCAGGCTCAGCTA
ATTTTTGTTTTTTTGGTAGAGACGGGGTTTCACCATATTGGCCAGGCTGGTCTCCAACTCCTAATCTCAG
GTGATCTACCCACCTTGGCCTCCCAAATTGCTGGGATTACAGGCGTGAACCACTGCTCCCTTCCCTGTCC
TTCTGATTTTGTAGGTAACCACGTGCGGACCGAGCGGCCGCAGGAACCCCTAGTGATGGAGTTGGCCACT
CCCTCTCTGCGCGCTCGCTCGCTCACTGAGGCCGGGCGACCAAAGGTCGCCCGACGCCCGGGCTTTGCCC
GGGCGGCCTCAGTGAGCGAGCGAGCGCGCAGCTGCCTGCAGGGGCGCCTGATGCGGTATTTTCTCCTTAC
GCATCTGTGCGGTATTTCACACCGCATA
[95 nt withheld, positions 3039-3133]
T
[46 nt withheld, positions 3135-3180]
C
[141 nt withheld, positions 3182-3322]
CCTTTGACGTTGGAGTCCACGTTCTTT
[37 nt withheld, positions 3350-3386]
ACTCTATCTCGGGCTATTCTTTTGATTTATAAGGGATTTTGCCGATTTCGGTCTATTGGTTAAAAAATGA
GCTGATTTAACAAAAATTTAACGCGAATTTTAACAAAATATTAACGTTTACAATTTTATGGTGCACTCTC
AGTACAATCTGCTCTGATGCCGCATAGTTAAGCCAGCCCCGACACCCGCCAACACCCGCTGACGCGCCCT
GACGGGCTTGTCTGCTCCCGGCATCCGCTTACAGACAAGCTGTGACCGTCTCCGGGAGCTGCATGTGTCA
GAGGTTTTCACCGTCATCACCGAAACGCGCGAGACGAAAGGGCCTCGTGATACGCCTATTTTTATAGGTT
AATGTCATGATAATAATGGTTTCTTAGACGTCAGGTGGCACTTTTCGGGGAAATGTGCGCGGAACCCCTA
TTTGTTTATTTTTCTAAATACATTCAAATATGTATCCGCTCATGAGACAATAACCCTGATAAATGCTTCA
ATAATATTGAAAAAGGAAGAGTATGAGTATTCAACATTTCCGTGTCGCCCTTATTCCCTTTTTTGCGGCA
TTTTGCCTTCCTGTTTTTGCTCACCCAGAAACGCTGGTGAAAGTAAAAGATGCTGAAGATCAGTTGGGTG
CACGAGTGGGTTACATCGAACTGGATCTCAACAGCGGTAAGATCCTTGAGAGTTTTCGCCCCGAAGAACG
TTTTCCAATGATGAGCACTTTTAAAGTTCTGCTATGTGGCGCGGTATTATCCCGTATTGACGCCGGGCAA
GAGCAACTCGGTCGCCGCATACACTATTCTCAGAATGACTTGGTTGAGTACTCACCAGTCACAGAAAAGC
ATCTTACGGATGGCATGACAGTAAGAGAATTATGCAGTGCTGCCATAACCATGAGTGATAACACTGCGGC
CAACTTACTTCTGACAACGATCGGAGGACCGAAGGAGCTAACCGCTTTTTTGCACAACATGGGGGATCAT
GTAACTCGCCTTGATCGTTGGGAACCGGAGCTGAATGAAGCCATACCAAACGACGAGCGTGACACCACGA
TGCCTGTAGCAATGGCAACAACGTTGCGCAAACTATTAACTGGCGAACTACTTACTCTAGCTTCCCGGCA
ACAATTAATAGACTGGATGGAGGCGGATAAAGTTGCAGGACCACTTCTGCGCTCGGCCCTTCCGGCTGGC
TGGTTTATTGCTGATAAATCTGGAGCCGGTGAGCGTGGGTCTCGCGGTATCATTGCAGCACTGGGGCCAG
ATGGTAAGCCCTCCCGTATCGTAGTTATCTACACGACGGGGAGTCAGGCAACTATGGATGAACGAAATAG
ACAGATCGCTGAGATAGGTGCCTCACTGATTAAGCATTGGTAACTGTCAGACCAAGTTTACTCATATATA
CTTTAGATTGATTTAAAACTTCATTTTTAATTTAAAAGGATCTAGGTGAAGATCCTTTTTGATAATCTCA
TGACCAAAATCCCTTAACGTGAGTTTTCGTTCCACTGAGCGTCAGACCCCGTAGAAAAGATCAAAGGATC
TTCTTGAGATCCTTTTTTTCTGCGCGTAATCTGCTGCTTGCAAACAAAAAAACCACCGCTACCAGCGGTG
GTTTGTTTGCCGGATCAAGAGCTACCAACTCTTTTTCCGAAGGTAACTGGCTTCAGCAGAGCGCAGATAC
CAAATACTGTTCTTCTAGTGTAGCCGTAGTTAGGCCACCACTTCAAGAACTCTGTAGCACCGCCTACATA
CCTCGCTCTGCTAATCCTGTTACCAGTGGCTGCTGCCAGTGGCGATAAGTCGTGTCTTACCGGGTTGGAC
TCAAGACGATAGTTACCGGATAAGGCGCAGCGGTCGGGCTGAACGGGGGGTTCGTGCACACAGCCCAGCT
TGGAGCGAACGACCTACACCGAACTGAGATACCTACAGCGTGAGCTATGAGAAAGCGCCACGCTTCCCGA
AGGGAGAAAGGCGGACAGGTATCCGGTAAGCGGCAGGGTCGGAACAGGAGAGCGCACGAGGGAGCTTCCA
GGGGGAAACGCCTGGTATCTTTATAGTCCTGTCGGGTTTCGCCACCTCTGACTTGAGCGTCGATTTTTGT
GATGCTCGTCAGGGGGGCGGAGCCTATGGAAAAACGCCAGCAACGCGGCCTTTTTACGGTTCCTGGCCTT
TTGCTGGCCTTTTGCTCACATGT
